>Addgene plasmid #178782 | pATetO 6XHis-Taq DNA Pol | addgene full sequence | sequence record 356095 | Addgene NGS Result
TTTTCTACGGGGTCTGACGCTCAGTGGAACGAAAACTCACGTTAAGGGATTTTGGTCATGAGATTATCAA
AAAGGATCTTCACCTAGATCCTTTTAAACTAGTGAAGTTACCATCACGGAAAAAGGTTATGCTGCTTTTA
AGACCCACTTTCACATTTAAGTTGTTTTTCTAATCCGCATATGATCAATTCAAGGCCGAATAAGAAGGCT
GGCTCTGCACCTTGGTGATCAAATAATTCGATAGCTTGTCGTAATAATGGCGGCATACTATCAGTAGTAG
GTGTTTCCCTTTCTTCTTTAGCGACTTGATGCTCTTGATCTTCCAATACGCAACCTAAAGTAAAATGCCC
CACTGCGCTGAGTGCATATAATGCATTCTCTAGTGAAAAACCTTGTTGGCATAAAAAGGCTAATTGATTT
TCGAGAGTTTCATACTGTTTTTCTGTAGGCCGTGTACCTAAATGTACTTTTGCTCCATCGCGATGACTTA
GTAAAGCACATCTAAAACTTTTAGCGTTATCACGTAAAAAATCTTGCCAGCTTTCCCCTTCTAAAGGGCA
AAAGTGAGTATGGTGCCTATCTAACATCTCAATGGCTAAGGCGTCGAGCAAAGCCCGCTTATTTTTTACA
TGCCAATACAATGTAGGCTGCTCTACACCTAGCTTCTGGGCGAGTTTACGGGTTGTTAAACCTTCGATTC
CGACCTCATTAAGCAGCTCTAATGCGCTGTTAATCACTTTACTTTTATCTAAACGAGACATCATTAATTC
CTACCAATGCTTAATCAGTGAGGCACCTATCTCAGCGATCTGTCTATTTCGTTCATCCATAGTTGCCTGA
CTCCCCGTCGTGTAGATAACTACGATACGGGAGGGCTTACCATCTGGCCCCAGTGCTGCAATGATACCGC
GAGAGCCACGCTCACCGGCTCCAGATTTATCAGCAATAAACCAGCCAGCCGGAAGGGCCGAGCGCAGAAG
TGGTCCTGCAACTTTATCCGCCTCCATCCAGTCTATCAATTGTTGCCGGGAAGCTAGAGTAAGTAGTTCG
CCAGTTAATAGTTTGCGCAACGTTGTTGCCATTGCTACAGGCATCGTGGTGTCACGCTCGTCGTTTGGTA
TGGCTTCATTCAGCTCCGGTTCCCAACGATCAAGGCGAGTTACATGATCCCCCATGTTGTGCAAAAAAGC
GGTTAGCTCCTTCGGTCCTCCGATCGTTGTCAGAAGTAAGTTGGCCGCAGTGTTATCACTCATGGTTATG
GCAGCACTGCATAATTCTCTTACTGTCATGCCATCCGTAAGATGCTTTTCTGTGACTGGTGAGTACTCAA
CCAAGTCATTCTGAGAATAGTGTATGCGGCGACCGAGTTGCTCTTGCCCGGCGTCAATACGGGATAATAC
CGCGCCACATAGCAGAACTTTAAAAGTGCTCATCATTGGAAAACGTTCTTCGGGGCGAAAACTCTCAAGG
ATCTTACCGCTGTTGAGATCCAGTTCGATGTAACCCACTCGTGCACCCAACTGATCTTCAGCATCTTTTA
CTTTCACCAGCGTTTCTGGGTGAGCAAAAACAGGAAGGCAAAATGCCGCAAAAAAGGGAATAAGGGCGAC
ACGGAAATGTTGAATACTCATACTCTTCCTTTTTCAATATTATTGAAGCATTTATCAGGGTTATTGTCTC
ATGAGCGGATACATATTTGAATGTATTTAGAAAAATAAACAAATAGGGGTTCCGCGCACATTTCCCGGGA
ACTGCCAGACATCAAATAAAACAAAAGGCTCAGTCGGAAGACTGGGCCTTTTGTTTTATCTGTTGTTTGT
CGGTGAACACTCTCCCGATTGCGATACAGACCCTAATTTCACATCATATGACACTAATCCTAATTTTTGT
TGACACTCTATCATTGATAGAGTTATTTTACCTCTCCCTATCAGTGATAGAGAAAACTAGAAATAATTTT
GTTTAACTTTAAGAAGGAGATATACATATGGCTAGCAGAGGATCGCATCACCATCACCATCACATCGAAG
GGCGCATGCGTGGTATGCTGCCGCTGTTCGAACCGAAAGGTCGTGTTCTGCTGGTTGACGGTCACCACCT
GGCGTACCGTACCTTCCACGCGCTGAAAGGTCTGACCACCTCTCGTGGTGAACCGGTTCAGGCGGTTTAC
GGTTTCGCGAAATCTCTGCTGAAAGCGCTGAAAGAAGACGGTGACGCGGTTATCGTTGTTTTCGACGCGA
AAGCGCCGTCTTTCCGTCACGAAGCGTACGGTGGTTACAAAGCGGGTCGTGCGCCGACCCCGGAAGACTT
CCCGCGTCAGCTGGCGCTGATCAAAGAACTGGTTGACCTGCTGGGTCTGGCGCGTCTGGAAGTTCCGGGT
TACGAAGCGGACGACGTTCTGGCGTCTCTGGCGAAAAAAGCGGAAAAAGAAGGTTACGAAGTTCGTATCC
TGACCGCGGACAAAGACCTGTACCAGCTGCTGTCTGACCGTATCCACGCGCTGCACCCGGAAGGTTACCT
GATCACCCCGGCGTGGCTGTGGGAAAAATACGGTCTGCGTCCGGACCAGTGGGCGGACTACCGTGCGCTG
ACCGGTGACGAATCTGACAACCTGCCGGGTGTTAAAGGTATCGGTGAAAAAACCGCGCGTAAACTGCTGG
AAGAATGGGGTTCTCTGGAAGCGCTGCTGAAAAACCTGGACCGTCTGAAACCGGCGATCCGTGAAAAAAT
CCTGGCGCACATGGACGACCTGAAACTGTCTTGGGACCTGGCGAAAGTTCGTACCGACCTGCCGCTGGAA
GTTGACTTCGCGAAACGTCGTGAACCGGACCGTGAACGTCTGCGTGCGTTCCTGGAACGTCTGGAATTCG
GTTCTCTGCTGCACGAATTCGGTCTGCTGGAATCTCCGAAAGCGCTGGAAGAAGCGCCGTGGCCGCCGCC
GGAAGGTGCGTTCGTTGGTTTCGTTCTGTCTCGTAAAGAACCGATGTGGGCGGACCTGCTGGCGCTGGCG
GCGGCGCGTGGTGGTCGTGTTCACCGTGCGCCGGAACCGTACAAAGCGCTGCGTGACCTGAAAGAAGCGC
GTGGTCTGCTGGCGAAAGACCTGTCTGTTCTGGCGCTGCGTGAAGGTCTGGGTCTGCCGCCGGGTGACGA
CCCGATGCTGCTGGCGTACCTGCTGGACCCGTCTAACACCACCCCGGAAGGTGTTGCGCGTCGTTACGGT
GGTGAATGGACCGAAGAAGCGGGTGAACGTGCGGCGCTGTCTGAACGTCTGTTCGCGAACCTGTGGGGTC
GTCTGGAAGGTGAAGAACGTCTGCTGTGGCTGTACCGTGAAGTTGAACGTCCGCTGTCTGCGGTTCTGGC
GCACATGGAAGCGACCGGTGTTCGTCTGGACGTTGCGTACCTGCGTGCGCTGTCTCTGGAAGTTGCGGAA
GAAATCGCGCGTCTGGAAGCGGAAGTTTTCCGTCTGGCGGGTCACCCGTTCAACCTGAACTCTCGTGACC
AACTGGAACGTGTTCTGTTCGACGAACTGGGTCTGCCGGCGATCGGTAAAACCGAAAAAACCGGTAAACG
TTCTACCTCTGCGGCGGTTCTGGAAGCGCTGCGTGAAGCGCACCCGATCGTTGAAAAAATCCTGCAGTAC
CGTGAACTGACCAAACTGAAATCTACCTACATCGACCCGCTGCCGGACCTGATCCACCCGCGTACCGGTC
GTCTGCACACCCGTTTCAACCAGACCGCGACCGCGACCGGTCGTCTGTCTTCTTCTGACCCGAACCTGCA
GAACATCCCGGTTCGTACCCCACTGGGTCAGCGTATCCGTCGTGCGTTCATCGCGGAAGAAGGTTGGCTT
CTGGTTGCGCTGGACTACTCTCAGATCGAACTGCGTGTTCTGGCGCACCTGTCTGGTGACGAAAACCTGA
TCCGTGTTTTCCAGGAAGGTCGTGACATCCACACCGAAACCGCGTCTTGGATGTTCGGTGTTCCGCGTGA
AGCGGTTGACCCGCTGATGCGTCGTGCGGCGAAAACCATCAACTTCGGTGTTCTGTACGGTATGTCTGCG
CACCGTCTGTCTCAGGAACTGGCGATCCCGTACGAAGAAGCGCAGGCGTTCATCGAACGTTACTTCCAGT
CTTTCCCGAAAGTTCGTGCGTGGATCGAAAAAACCCTGGAAGAAGGTCGTCGTCGTGGTTACGTTGAAAC
CCTGTTCGGTCGTCGTCGTTACGTTCCGGACCTGGAAGCGCGTGTTAAATCTGTTCGTGAAGCGGCGGAA
CGTATGGCGTTCAACATGCCGGTTCAGGGTACCGCGGCGGACCTGATGAAACTGGCGATGGTTAAACTGT
TCCCGCGTCTGGAAGAAATGGGTGCGCGTATGCTGCTGCAGGTTCACGACGAACTGGTTCTGGAAGCGCC
GAAAGAACGTGCGGAAGCGGTTGCGCGTCTGGCGAAAGAAGTTATGGAAGGTGTTTACCCGCTGGCGGTT
CCGCTGGAAGTTGAAGTTGGTATCGGTGAAGACTGGCTGTCTGCGAAAGAATGATAATTGCCTCTGCCAA
AATTCTGTCCTCAAGCGTTTTAGTTCGTCGGTCAGTTTCACCTGATTTACGTAAAAACCCGCTTCGGCGG
GTTTTTGCTTTTGGAGGGGCAGAAAGATGAATGACTGTCGGCCATTCGATGGTGTCGGGTCATGTGAGCA
AAAGGCCAGCAAAAGGCCAGGAACCGTAAAAAGGCCGCGTTGCTGGCGTTTTTCCATAGGCTCCGCCCCC
CTGACGAGCATCACAAAAATCGACGCTCAAGTCAGAGGTGGCGAAACCCGACAGGACTATAAAGATACCA
GGCGTTTCCCCCTGGAAGCTCCCTCGTGCGCTCTCCTGTTCCGACCCTGCCGCTTACCGGATACCTGTCC
GCCTTTCTCCCTTCGGGAAGCGTGGCGCTTTCTCATAGCTCACGCTGTAGGTATCTCAGTTCGGTGTAGG
TCGTTCGCTCCAAGCTGGGCTGTGTGCACGAACCCCCCGTTCAGCCCGACCGCTGCGCCTTATCCGGTAA
CTATCGTCTTGAGTCCAACCCGGTAAGACACGACTTATCGCCACTGGCAGCAGCCACTGGTAACAGGATT
AGCAGAGCGAGGTATGTAGGCGGTGCTACAGAGTTCTTGAAGTGGTGGCCTAACTACGGCTACACTAGAA
GAACAGTATTTGGTATCTGCGCTCTGCTGAAGCCAGTTACCTTCGGAAAAAGAGTTGGTAGCTCTTGATC
CGGCAAACAAACCACCGCTGGTAGCGGTGGTTTTTTTGTTTGCAAGCAGCAGATTACGCGCAGAAAAAAA
GGATCTCAAGAAGATCCTTTGATC
Features (pLannotate 1.2.2; 10 found; start..end, strand, type, name):
    138..764     -  CDS            TetR: tetracycline repressor TetR; tetR; TetR binds to the tetracycline operator tetO to inhibit transcription. This inhibition can be relieved by adding tetracycline or doxycycline.
    772..1631    -  CDS            AmpR (fragment): β-lactamase; bla; confers resistance to ampicillin, carbenicillin, and related antibiotics
   1632..1736    -  promoter       AmpR promoter: bla
   1766..1809    -  terminator     rrnB T1 terminator: Escherichia coli rrnB; transcription terminator T1 from the E. coli rrnB gene
   1895..1913    +  protein_bind   tet operator: bacterial operator O1 for the tetR and tetA genes tetracycline repressor TetR
   1917..1946    +  protein_bind   tetracycline response element (fragment): contains seven copies of the tetracycline operator tetO tetracycline repressor TetR
   1958..1980    +  RBS            RBS: efficient ribosome binding site from bacteriophage T7 gene 10 (Olins and Rangwala, 1989)
   2006..2023    +  CDS            7xHis (fragment): 6xHis affinity tag
   2036..4531    +  CDS            polA: DPO1_THEAQ - Also known as pol1. Experimental evidence at protein level: Swiss-Prot protein existence level 1. From Thermus aquaticus. Used in the PCR method because of its high thermostability. Has a relatively high error rate because it lacks exonuclease proofreading functionality.
   4741..5329    -  rep_origin     ori: high-copy-number ColE1/pMB1/pBR322/pUC origin of replication
