[The description below was written by a language model from this plasmid's Addgene catalogue record and pLannotate feature annotations shown in this document.]
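Description:
pATetO 6XHis-Taq DNA Pol is a 5.3 kb bacterial expression plasmid built on the pATetO backbone for inducible production of Taq DNA polymerase in E. coli. It is propagated through a ColE1/pMB1-family origin, annotated as a high-copy type although the catalogue lists copy number as unknown. Selection is by ampicillin resistance, conferred by a β-lactamase gene under its own bla promoter.

The payload is the Thermus aquaticus polA coding sequence, catalogued as a synthetic insert assembled by Gibson cloning. It encodes the thermostable polymerase widely used in PCR, which lacks proofreading exonuclease activity. A 6xHis affinity tag sits just upstream of the polymerase sequence, giving an N-terminally tagged protein that could be captured on metal-affinity resin. Translation is driven by the efficient ribosome binding site from bacteriophage T7 gene 10. The region immediately upstream carries tet operator sequences, though the feature table does not annotate the core promoter itself. The plasmid also carries tetR on the opposite strand, directly downstream of the ampicillin resistance gene, so the repressor is supplied in cis. TetR binds the operators and keeps transcription of the polymerase off until a tetracycline-class inducer releases it. An rrnB T1 terminator lies between the resistance cassette and the tet-regulated region, probably insulating the expression cassette from neighbouring transcription. No terminator is annotated downstream of polA.

The associated publication concerns producing molecular biology reagents without purification, which suggests the plasmid is used to make Taq-expressing bacteria as a low-cost enzyme source. The His tag also leaves conventional purification available.
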