Addgene plasmid #178782: pATetO 6XHis-Taq DNA Pol
Purpose: Inducible expression of Taq DNA polymerase in E. coli
Depositing lab: Andrew Ellington. Depositing organization: University of Texas at Austin. Publication: Producing molecular biology reagents without purification. Bhadra S, Nguyen V, Torres JA, Kar S, Fadanka S, Gandini C, Akligoh H, Paik I, Maranhao AC, Molloy J, Ellington AD. PLoS One. 2021 Jun 1;16(6):e0252507. doi: 10.1371/journal.pone.0252507. eCollection 2021. PubMed 34061896.
Backbone
  Vector backbone: pATetO
  Vector type: Bacterial Expression
Growth in bacteria
  Bacterial resistance: Ampicillin, 100 μg/mL
  Growth temperature: 37°C
  Growth strain: DH5alpha
  Copy number: Unknown
Gene/Insert
  Gene/Insert name: Taq DNA Polymerase
  Species: Synthetic
  Cloning method: Gibson Cloning
  Sequencing primers: 5′ CTCTCCCTATCAGTGATAGAGAAAACTAG
Terms and licenses: Academic/Nonprofit Terms; Industry Terms: Not Available to Industry
How to cite: pATetO 6XHis-Taq DNA Pol was a gift from Andrew Ellington (Addgene plasmid # 178782 ; http://n2t.net/addgene:178782 ; RRID:Addgene_178782)
